Addgene plasmid #144720: TFORF3244
Purpose: Lentiviral vector for overexpressing transcription factor ORFs with unique 24-bp barcodes. Barcodes facilitate identification of transcription factors in pooled screens.
Depositing lab: Feng Zhang. Depositing organization: Broad Institute. Publication: A transcription factor atlas of directed differentiation. Joung J, Ma S, Tay T, Geiger-Schuller KR, Kirchgatterer PC, Verdine VK, Guo B, Arias-Garcia MA, Allen WE, Singh A, Kuksenko O, Abudayyeh OO, Gootenberg JS, Fu Z, Macrae RK, Buenrostro JD, Regev A, Zhang F. Cell. 2023 Jan 5;186(1):209-229.e26. doi: 10.1016/j.cell.2022.11.026. PubMed 36608654.
Backbone
  Vector backbone: pLX_TRC317
  Backbone manufacturer: Broad Institute Genetic Perturbation Platform
  Backbone size w/o insert (bp): 8264
  Vector type: Mammalian Expression, Lentiviral
  Selectable markers: Puromycin
Growth in bacteria
  Bacterial resistance: Ampicillin, 100 μg/mL
  Growth temperature: 37°C
  Growth strain: NEB Stable
  Copy number: High Copy
Gene/Insert
  Gene/Insert name: ZNF483
  Species: H. sapiens (human)
  Insert size (bp): 938
  Entrez Gene: ZNF483 (a.k.a. ZKSCAN16, ZSCAN48)
  Promoter: EF1a
  Tag / fusion protein: V5 (C terminal on insert)
  Cloning method: Gateway Cloning
  Sequencing primers: 5′ GGGTGGAGACTGAAGTTAGGCCAG; 3′ CACATAGCGTAAAAGGAGCAACATAG
Resource information
  A portion of this plasmid was derived from a plasmid made by: Broad Institute Genetic Perturbation Platform
Terms and licenses: Academic/Nonprofit Terms; Industry Terms: Not Available to Industry
Depositor comments: XM_017014339.1 Please test multiple small colonies in case of plasmid recombination. To make this collection available in a timely manner, a portion of this collection was not fully sequenced by Addgene. If an Addgene verified full plasmid sequence is not available, please contact us prior to placing an order to request the full sequence.
How to cite: TFORF3244 was a gift from Feng Zhang (Addgene plasmid # 144720 ; http://n2t.net/addgene:144720 ; RRID:Addgene_144720)
