[The description below was written by a language model from this plasmid's Addgene catalogue record and pLannotate feature annotations shown in this document.]
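Description:
TFORF3244 is a lentiviral mammalian expression plasmid built on the pLX_TRC317 backbone and carrying the human zinc-finger transcription factor gene ZNF483 (also known as ZKSCAN16 or ZSCAN48). It belongs to a barcoded transcription factor ORF collection in which each clone carries a unique 24-bp barcode, so that individual factors can be identified in pooled overexpression screens. The barcode is not annotated as a separate feature in the table. In bacteria the plasmid replicates from a high-copy ColE1/pUC-type origin and is selected with ampicillin through the bla gene. An f1 origin and leftover lac, T7 and T3 cloning-vector elements are also present. The depositor notes that the plasmid can recombine.

The viral portion has a third-generation, self-inactivating layout. An RSV promoter drives a truncated HIV-1 5' LTR, followed by the Ψ packaging signal with a gag fragment, the RRE for Rev-dependent RNA export, a cPPT/CTS, a WPRE to enhance transcript expression, and a ΔU3 3' LTR. An SV40 poly(A) signal lies downstream of the 3' LTR. Two expression units sit within this transfer cassette. An SV40 early promoter drives the puromycin N-acetyltransferase gene for selecting transduced cells. A human EF-1α promoter drives the ZNF483 ORF, which was inserted by Gateway cloning, is flanked by attB1 and attB2 sites, and is followed by a C-terminal V5 epitope tag for detection.

The annotated ZNF483 match covers about 720 nt and is labelled a fragment. The catalogue lists a 938-bp insert corresponding to a predicted transcript isoform, so the ORF appears to be a short isoform rather than the full reference protein. The sequenced record is 9,202 nt, consistent with the stated backbone plus insert.
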