Features (pLannotate 1.2.2; 34 found; start..end, strand, type, name):
      5..231     +  promoter       RSV promoter: Rous sarcoma virus enhancer/promoter
    232..412     +  LTR            5' LTR (truncated): truncated 5' long terminal repeat (LTR) from HIV-1
    459..584     +  misc_feature   HIV-1 Ψ: packaging signal of human immunodeficiency virus type 1
    568..931     +  CDS            HIV-1 gag (fragment): gag protein from human immunodeficiency virus 1; gag
   1077..1310    +  misc_feature   RRE: The Rev response element (RRE) of HIV-1 allows for Rev-dependent mRNA export from the nucleus to the cytoplasm.
   1687..1713    +  CDS            Rev (fragment): human immunodeficiency virus 1 (HIV-1) Rev protein; rev; enhances nuclear export of unspliced and incompletely spliced viral mRNAs
   1720..1743    +  promoter       SV40 promoter (fragment): SV40 early promoter
   1744..1815    +  promoter       SV40 promoter (fragment): SV40 enhancer and early promoter
   1839..1974    +  rep_origin     SV40 ori: SV40 origin of replication
   2020..2616    +  CDS            PuroR (fragment): puromycin N-acetyltransferase; pac from Streptomyces; confers resistance to puromycin
   2665..2782    +  misc_feature   cPPT/CTS: central polypurine tract and central termination sequence of HIV-1
   2847..2913    +  CDS            small t antigen (fragment): SV40 (simian virus 40) small t antigen
   2920..4098    +  promoter       EF-1α promoter: strong constitutive promoter for human elongation factor EF-1α
   4119..4136    +  protein_bind   attB1 (fragment): mutant version of attB; core recombination site for the Gateway® BP reaction BP Clonase™
   4142..4861    +  CDS            ZNF483 (fragment): ZN483_HUMAN - Also known as KIAA1962, ZKSCAN16. Experimental evidence at protein level: Swiss-Prot protein existence level 1. May be involved in transcriptional regulation. From Homo sapiens (Human).
   4876..4899    -  protein_bind   attB2: mutant version of attB; recombination site for the Gateway® BP reaction BP Clonase™
   4907..4948    +  CDS            V5 tag: epitope tag from simian virus 5
   4964..5017    +  promoter       U6 promoter (fragment): RNA polymerase III promoter for human U6 snRNA
   5059..5647    +  misc_feature   WPRE: woodchuck hepatitis virus posttranscriptional regulatory element
   5698..5717    +  misc_feature   cPPT/CTS (fragment): central polypurine tract and central termination sequence of HIV-1
   5719..5952    +  LTR            3' LTR (ΔU3): self-inactivating 3' long terminal repeat (LTR) from HIV-1
   6030..6151    +  polyA_signal   SV40 poly(A) signal: SV40 polyadenylation signal
   6191..6326    +  rep_origin     SV40 ori: SV40 origin of replication
   6347..6365    -  promoter       T7 promoter: promoter for bacteriophage T7 RNA polymerase
   6373..6528    +  CDS            lacZα (fragment): LacZα fragment of β-galactosidase; lacZ fragment
   6533..6961    +  rep_origin     f1 ori (sequence partly withheld): f1 bacteriophage origin of replication; arrow indicates direction of (+) strand synthesis
   7014..7118    +  promoter       AmpR promoter: bla
   7119..7979    +  CDS            AmpR: β-lactamase; bla; confers resistance to ampicillin, carbenicillin, and related antibiotics
   8150..8738    +  rep_origin     ori: high-copy-number ColE1/pMB1/pBR322/pUC origin of replication
   8921..9013    +  CDS            lacI (fragment): lac repressor; lacI; The lac repressor binds to the lac operator to inhibit transcription in E. coli. This inhibition can be relieved by adding lactose or isopropyl-β-D-thiogalactopyranoside (IPTG).
   9026..9047    +  protein_bind   CAP binding site: CAP binding activates transcription in the presence of cAMP. E. coli catabolite activator protein
   9062..9092    +  promoter       lac promoter: promoter for the E. coli lac operon
   9100..9116    +  protein_bind   lac operator: The lac repressor binds to the lac operator to inhibit transcription in E. coli. This inhibition can be relieved by adding lactose or isopropyl-β-D-thiogalactopyranoside (IPTG). lac repressor encoded by lacI
   9161..9179    +  promoter       T3 promoter: promoter for bacteriophage T3 RNA polymerase
>Addgene plasmid #144720 | TFORF3244 | addgene full sequence | sequence record 404312 | Addgene NGS Result
TTAATGTAGTCTTATGCAATACTCTTGTAGTCTTGCAACATGGTAACGATGAGTTAGCAACATGCCTTAC
AAGGAGAGAAAAAGCACCGTGCATGCCGATTGGTGGAAGTAAGGTGGTACGATCGTGCCTTATTAGGAAG
GCAACAGACGGGTCTGACATGGATTGGACGAACCACTGAATTGCCGCATTGCAGAGATATTGTATTTAAG
TGCCTAGCTCGATACATAAACGGGTCTCTCTGGTTAGACCAGATCTGAGCCTGGGAGCTCTCTGGCTAAC
TAGGGAACCCACTGCTTAAGCCTCAATAAAGCTTGCCTTGAGTGCTTCAAGTAGTGTGTGCCCGTCTGTT
GTGTGACTCTGGTAACTAGAGATCCCTCAGACCCTTTTAGTCAGTGTGGAAAATCTCTAGCAGTGGCGCC
CGAACAGGGACTTGAAAGCGAAAGGGAAACCAGAGGAGCTCTCTCGACGCAGGACTCGGCTTGCTGAAGC
GCGCACGGCAAGAGGCGAGGGGCGGCGACTGGTGAGTACGCCAAAAATTTTGACTAGCGGAGGCTAGAAG
GAGAGAGATGGGTGCGAGAGCGTCAGTATTAAGCGGGGGAGAATTAGATCGCGATGGGAAAAAATTCGGT
TAAGGCCAGGGGGAAAGAAAAAATATAAATTAAAACATATAGTATGGGCAAGCAGGGAGCTAGAACGATT
CGCAGTTAATCCTGGCCTGTTAGAAACATCAGAAGGCTGTAGACAAATACTGGGACAGCTACAACCATCC
CTTCAGACAGGATCAGAAGAACTTAGATCATTATATAATACAGTAGCAACCCTCTATTGTGTGCATCAAA
GGATAGAGATAAAAGACACCAAGGAAGCTTTAGACAAGATAGAGGAAGAGCAAAACAAAAGTAAGACCAC
CGCACAGCAAGCGGCCGCTGATCTTCAGACCTGGAGGAGGAGATATGAGGGACAATTGGAGAAGTGAATT
ATATAAATATAAAGTAGTAAAAATTGAACCATTAGGAGTAGCACCCACCAAGGCAAAGAGAAGAGTGGTG
CAGAGAGAAAAAAGAGCAGTGGGAATAGGAGCTTTGTTCCTTGGGTTCTTGGGAGCAGCAGGAAGCACTA
TGGGCGCAGCGTCAATGACGCTGACGGTACAGGCCAGACAATTATTGTCTGGTATAGTGCAGCAGCAGAA
CAATTTGCTGAGGGCTATTGAGGCGCAACAGCATCTGTTGCAACTCACAGTCTGGGGCATCAAGCAGCTC
CAGGCAAGAATCCTGGCTGTGGAAAGATACCTAAAGGATCAACAGCTCCTGGGGATTTGGGGTTGCTCTG
GAAAACTCATTTGCACCACTGCTGTGCCTTGGAATGCTAGTTGGAGTAATAAATCTCTGGAACAGATTTG
GAATCACACGACCTGGATGGAGTGGGACAGAGAAATTAACAATTACACAAGCTTAATACACTCCTTAATT
GAAGAATCGCAAAACCAGCAAGAAAAGAATGAACAAGAATTATTGGAATTAGATAAATGGGCAAGTTTGT
GGAATTGGTTTAACATAACAAATTGGCTGTGGTATATAAAATTATTCATAATGATAGTAGGAGGCTTGGT
AGGTTTAAGAATAGTTTTTGCTGTACTTTCTATAGTGAATAGAGTTAGGCAGGGATATTCACCATTATCG
TTTCAGACCCACCTCCCAACCCCGAGGGGACCCATGCATTGCATCTCAATTAGTCAGCAACCAGGTGTGG
AAAGTCCCCAGGCTCCCCAGCAGGCAGAAGTATGCAAAGCATGCGTCTCAATTAGTCAGCAACCATAGTC
CCGCCCCTAACTCCGCCCATCCCGCCCCTAACTCCGCCCAGTTCCGCCCATTCTCCGCCCCATGGCTGAC
TAATTTTTTTTATTTATGCAGAGGCCGAGGCCGCCTCGGCCTCTGAGCTATTCCAGAAGTAGTGAGGAGG
CTTTTTTGGAGGCCTAGGCTTTTGCAAAAAGCTTTCTAGAGGTACCACCGGAGCTTACCATGACCGAGTA
CAAGCCCACGGTGCGCCTCGCCACCCGCGACGACGTCCCCAGGGCCGTACGCACCCTCGCCGCCGCGTTC
GCCGACTACCCCGCCACGCGCCACACCGTCGATCCGGACCGCCACATCGAGCGGGTCACCGAGCTGCAAG
AACTCTTCCTCACGCGCGTCGGGCTCGACATCGGCAAGGTGTGGGTCGCGGACGACGGCGCCGCCGTGGC
GGTCTGGACCACGCCGGAGAGCGTCGAAGCGGGGGCGGTGTTCGCCGAGATCGGCCCGCGCATGGCCGAG
TTGAGCGGTTCCCGGCTGGCCGCGCAGCAACAGATGGAAGGCCTCCTGGCGCCGCACCGGCCCAAGGAGC
CCGCGTGGTTCCTGGCCACCGTCGGCGTCTCGCCCGACCACCAGGGCAAGGGTCTGGGCAGCGCCGTCGT
GCTCCCCGGAGTGGAGGCGGCCGAGCGCGCCGGGGTGCCCGCCTTCCTGGAGACCTCCGCGCCCCGCAAC
CTCCCCTTCTACGAGCGGCTCGGCTTCACCGTCACCGCCGACGTCGAGGTGCCCGAAGGACCGCGCACCT
GGTGCATGACCCGCAAGCCCGGTGCCAGTTAACGAATTCTAGATCTTGAGACAAATGGCAGTATTCATCC
ACAATTTTAAAAGAAAAGGGGGGATTGGGGGGTACAGTGCAGGGGAAAGAATAGTAGACATAATAGCAAC
AGACATACAAACTAAAGAATTACAAAAACAAATTACAAAAATTCAAAATTTTCGGGTTTATTACAGGGAC
AGCAGAGATCCACTTTGGCGCCGGCTCGAGGCCTGCAGGTGCAAAGATGGATAAAGTTTTAAACAGAGAG
GAATCTTTGCAGCTAATGGACCTTCTAGGTCTTGAAAGGAGTGGGAATTGGCTCCGGTGCCCGTCAGTGG
GCAGAGCGCACATCGCCCACAGTCCCCGAGAAGTTGGGGGGAGGGGTCGGCAATTGAACCGGTGCCTAGA
GAAGGTGGCGCGGGGTAAACTGGGAAAGTGATGTCGTGTACTGGCTCCGCCTTTTTCCCGAGGGTGGGGG
AGAACCGTATATAAGTGCAGTAGTCGCCGTGAACGTTCTTTTTCGCAACGGGTTTGCCGCCAGAACACAG
GTAAGTGCCGTGTGTGGTTCCCGCGGGCCTGGCCTCTTTACGGGTTATGGCCCTTGCGTGCCTTGAATTA
CTTCCACCTGGCTGCAGTACGTGATTCTTGATCCCGAGCTTCGGGTTGGAAGTGGGTGGGAGAGTTCGAG
GCCTTGCGCTTAAGGAGCCCCTTCGCCTCGTGCTTGAGTTGAGGCCTGGCCTGGGCGCTGGGGCCGCCGC
GTGCGAATCTGGTGGCACCTTCGCGCCTGTCTCGCTGCTTTCGATAAGTCTCTAGCCATTTAAAATTTTT
GATGACCTGCTGCGACGCTTTTTTTCTGGCAAGATAGTCTTGTAAATGCGGGCCAAGATCTGCACACTGG
TATTTCGGTTTTTGGGGCCGCGGGCGGCGACGGGGCCCGTGCGTCCCAGCGCACATGTTCGGCGAGGCGG
GGCCTGCGAGCGCGGCCACCGAGAATCGGACGGGGGTAGTCTCAAGCTGGCCGGCCTGCTCTGGTGCCTG
GCCTCGCGCCGCCGTGTATCGCCCCGCCCTGGGCGGCAAGGCTGGCCCGGTCGGCACCAGTTGCGTGAGC
GGAAAGATGGCCGCTTCCCGGCCCTGCTGCAGGGAGCTCAAAATGGAGGACGCGGCGCTCGGGAGAGCGG
GCGGGTGAGTCACCCACACAAAGGAAAAGGGCCTTTCCGTCCTCAGCCGTCGCTTCATGTGACTCCACGG
AGTACCGGGCGCCGTCCAGGCACCTCGATTAGTTCTCGAGCTTTTGGAGTACGTCGTCTTTAGGTTGGGG
GGAGGGGTTTTATGCGATGGAGTTTCCCCACACTGAGTGGGTGGAGACTGAAGTTAGGCCAGCTTGGCAC
TTGATGTAATTCTCCTTGGAATTTGCCCTTTTTGAGTTTGGATCTTGGTTCATTCTCAAGCCTCAGACAG
TGGTTCAAAGTTTTTTTCTTCCATTTCAGGTGTCGTGAGGCTAGCATCGATTGATCAACAAGTTTGTACA
AAAAAGTTGGCATGCAAGCTGTAGTGCCCTTGAACAAGATGACAGCCATCTCACCAGAACCTCAAACTCT
GGCCTCGACTGAACAAAATGAGGTCCCAAGAGTGGTTACTTCTGGGGAACAAGAAGCTATTTTAAGAGGA
AATGCTGCTGATGCAGAGTCTTTCAGACAGAGGTTTAGGTGGTTTTGTTACTCAGAAGTAGCTGGACCCA
GGAAAGCTCTGAGTCAACTCTGGGAGCTCTGCAATCAGTGGCTGAGACCAGACATTCACACGAAAGAACA
GATTTTAGAGCTTCTGGTGTTTGAGCAGTTCCTGACCATTTTGCCTGGGGAGATCAGGATTTGGGTAAAG
TCACAACATCCTGAGAGTAGTGAGGAAGTGGTGACCCTAATAGAAGATTTGACCCAGATGCTTGAAGAAA
AAGATCCAGTCTCTCAAGATTCTACTGTTTCCCAAGAGGAGAACTCAAAAGAGGATAAAATGGTCACTGT
TTGTCCCAATACTGAGTCCTGTGAATCTATAACATTGAAGGATGTAGCTGTGAACTTTTCAAGAGGAGAG
TGGAAGAAGCTGGAGCCTTTTCAAAAGGAGCTATATAAGGAAGTGCTACTGGAAAACCTCAGGAACCTAG
AATTTCTGGACTTTCCAGTTTCAAAATTAGAGTTGATTTCCCAGCTAAAGTGGGTTGAATTGCCATGGCT
GCTGGAAGAAGTCTCAAAAAGCTCCCGACTAGGAAGTGTGATTTGCCCAACTTTCTTGTACAAAGTGGTT
GATATCGGTAAGCCTATCCCTAACCCTCTCCTCGGTCTCGATTCTACGTAGTAATGAACTAGTCCGTAAC
TTGAAAGTATTTCGATTTCTTGGCTTTATATATCTTGTGGAAAGGACGAACTAATGTCAGATACCACCTC
CTCACGCGTTAAGTCGACAATCAACCTCTGGATTACAAAATTTGTGAAAGATTGACTGGTATTCTTAACT
ATGTTGCTCCTTTTACGCTATGTGGATACGCTGCTTTAATGCCTTTGTATCATGCTATTGCTTCCCGTAT
GGCTTTCATTTTCTCCTCCTTGTATAAATCCTGGTTGCTGTCTCTTTATGAGGAGTTGTGGCCCGTTGTC
AGGCAACGTGGCGTGGTGTGCACTGTGTTTGCTGACGCAACCCCCACTGGTTGGGGCATTGCCACCACCT
GTCAGCTCCTTTCCGGGACTTTCGCTTTCCCCCTCCCTATTGCCACGGCGGAACTCATCGCCGCCTGCCT
TGCCCGCTGCTGGACAGGGGCTCGGCTGTTGGGCACTGACAATTCCGTGGTGTTGTCGGGGAAATCATCG
TCCTTTCCTTGGCTGCTCGCCTGTGTTGCCACCTGGATTCTGCGCGGGACGTCCTTCTGCTACGTCCCTT
CGGCCCTCAATCCAGCGGACCTTCCTTCCCGCGGCCTGCTGCCGGCTCTGCGGCCTCTTCCGCGTCTTCG
CCTTCGCCCTCAGACGAGTCGGATCTCCCTTTGGGCCGCCTCCCCGCGTCGACTTTAAGACCAATGACTT
ACAAGGCAGCTGTAGATCTTAGCCACTTTTTAAAAGAAAAGGGGGGACTGGAAGGGCTAATTCACTCCCA
ACGAAGACAAGATCTGCTTTTTGCTTGTACTGGGTCTCTCTGGTTAGACCAGATCTGAGCCTGGGAGCTC
TCTGGCTAACTAGGGAACCCACTGCTTAAGCCTCAATAAAGCTTGCCTTGAGTGCTTCAAGTAGTGTGTG
CCCGTCTGTTGTGTGACTCTGGTAACTAGAGATCCCTCAGACCCTTTTAGTCAGTGTGGAAAATCTCTAG
CAGTACGTATAGTAGTTCATGTCATCTTATTATTCAGTATTTATAACTTGCAAAGAAATGAATATCAGAG
AGTGAGAGGAACTTGTTTATTGCAGCTTATAATGGTTACAAATAAAGCAATAGCATCACAAATTTCACAA
ATAAAGCATTTTTTTCACTGCATTCTAGTTGTGGTTTGTCCAAACTCATCAATGTATCTTATCATGTCTG
GCTCTAGCTATCCCGCCCCTAACTCCGCCCATCCCGCCCCTAACTCCGCCCAGTTCCGCCCATTCTCCGC
CCCATGGCTGACTAATTTTTTTTATTTATGCAGAGGCCGAGGCCGCCTCGGCCTCTGAGCTATTCCAGAA
GTAGTGAGGAGGCTTTTTTGGAGGCCTAGGGACGTACCCAATTCGCCCTATAGTGAGTCGTATTACGCGC
GCTCACTGGCCGTCGTTTTACAACGTCGTGACTGGGAAAACCCTGGCGTTACCCAACTTAATCGCCTTGC
AGCACATCCCCCTTTCGCCAGCTGGCGTAATAGCGAAGAGGCCCGCACCGATCGCCCTTCCCAACAGTTG
CGCAGCCTGAATGGCGAATGGG
[124 nt withheld, positions 6533-6656]
C
[91 nt withheld, positions 6658-6748]
A
[49 nt withheld, positions 6750-6798]
CCTTTGACGTTGGAGTCCACGTTCTTT
[37 nt withheld, positions 6826-6862]
ACCCTATCTCGGTCTATTCTTTTGATTTATAAGGGATTTTGCCGATTTCGGCCTATTGGTTAAAAAATGA
GCTGATTTAACAAAAATTTAACGCGAATTTTAACAAAATATTAACGCTTACAATTTAGGTGGCACTTTTC
GGGGAAATGTGCGCGGAACCCCTATTTGTTTATTTTTCTAAATACATTCAAATATGTATCCGCTCATGAG
ACAATAACCCTGATAAATGCTTCAATAATATTGAAAAAGGAAGAGTATGAGTATTCAACATTTCCGTGTC
GCCCTTATTCCCTTTTTTGCGGCATTTTGCCTTCCTGTTTTTGCTCACCCAGAAACGCTGGTGAAAGTAA
AAGATGCTGAAGATCAGTTGGGTGCACGAGTGGGTTACATCGAACTGGATCTCAACAGCGGTAAGATCCT
TGAGAGTTTTCGCCCCGAAGAACGTTTTCCAATGATGAGCACTTTTAAAGTTCTGCTATGTGGCGCGGTA
TTATCCCGTATTGACGCCGGGCAAGAGCAACTCGGTCGCCGCATACACTATTCTCAGAATGACTTGGTTG
AGTACTCACCAGTCACAGAAAAGCATCTTACGGATGGCATGACAGTAAGAGAATTATGCAGTGCTGCCAT
AACCATGAGTGATAACACTGCGGCCAACTTACTTCTGACAACGATCGGAGGACCGAAGGAGCTAACCGCT
TTTTTGCACAACATGGGGGATCATGTAACTCGCCTTGATCGTTGGGAACCGGAGCTGAATGAAGCCATAC
CAAACGACGAGCGTGACACCACGATGCCTGTAGCAATGGCAACAACGTTGCGCAAACTATTAACTGGCGA
ACTACTTACTCTAGCTTCCCGGCAACAATTAATAGACTGGATGGAGGCGGATAAAGTTGCAGGACCACTT
CTGCGCTCGGCCCTTCCGGCTGGCTGGTTTATTGCTGATAAATCTGGAGCCGGTGAGCGTGGGTCTCGCG
GTATCATTGCAGCACTGGGGCCAGATGGTAAGCCCTCCCGTATCGTAGTTATCTACACGACGGGGAGTCA
GGCAACTATGGATGAACGAAATAGACAGATCGCTGAGATAGGTGCCTCACTGATTAAGCATTGGTAACTG
TCAGACCAAGTTTACTCATATATACTTTAGATTGATTTAAAACTTCATTTTTAATTTAAAAGGATCTAGG
TGAAGATCCTTTTTGATAATCTCATGACCAAAATCCCTTAACGTGAGTTTTCGTTCCACTGAGCGTCAGA
CCCCGTAGAAAAGATCAAAGGATCTTCTTGAGATCCTTTTTTTCTGCGCGTAATCTGCTGCTTGCAAACA
AAAAAACCACCGCTACCAGCGGTGGTTTGTTTGCCGGATCAAGAGCTACCAACTCTTTTTCCGAAGGTAA
CTGGCTTCAGCAGAGCGCAGATACCAAATACTGTTCTTCTAGTGTAGCCGTAGTTAGGCCACCACTTCAA
GAACTCTGTAGCACCGCCTACATACCTCGCTCTGCTAATCCTGTTACCAGTGGCTGCTGCCAGTGGCGAT
AAGTCGTGTCTTACCGGGTTGGACTCAAGACGATAGTTACCGGATAAGGCGCAGCGGTCGGGCTGAACGG
GGGGTTCGTGCACACAGCCCAGCTTGGAGCGAACGACCTACACCGAACTGAGATACCTACAGCGTGAGCT
ATGAGAAAGCGCCACGCTTCCCGAAGGGAGAAAGGCGGACAGGTATCCGGTAAGCGGCAGGGTCGGAACA
GGAGAGCGCACGAGGGAGCTTCCAGGGGGAAACGCCTGGTATCTTTATAGTCCTGTCGGGTTTCGCCACC
TCTGACTTGAGCGTCGATTTTTGTGATGCTCGTCAGGGGGGCGGAGCCTATGGAAAAACGCCAGCAACGC
GGCCTTTTTACGGTTCCTGGCCTTTTGCTGGCCTTTTGCTCACATGTTCTTTCCTGCGTTATCCCCTGAT
TCTGTGGATAACCGTATTACCGCCTTTGAGTGAGCTGATACCGCTCGCCGCAGCCGAACGACCGAGCGCA
GCGAGTCAGTGAGCGAGGAAGCGGAAGAGCGCCCAATACGCAAACCGCCTCTCCCCGCGCGTTGGCCGAT
TCATTAATGCAGCTGGCACGACAGGTTTCCCGACTGGAAAGCGGGCAGTGAGCGCAACGCAATTAATGTG
AGTTAGCTCACTCATTAGGCACCCCAGGCTTTACACTTTATGCTTCCGGCTCGTATGTTGTGTGGAATTG
TGAGCGGATAACAATTTCACACAGGAAACAGCTATGACCATGATTACGCCAAGCGCGCAATTAACCCTCA
CTAAAGGGAACAAAAGCTGGAGCTGCAAGC
