>Addgene plasmid #144720 | TFORF3244 | depositor partial sequence | sequence record 286275 | Insert
ATCGATTGATCAACAAGTTTGTACAAAAAAGTTGGCATGCAAGCTGTAGTGCCCTTGAACAAGATGACAG
CCATCTCACCAGAACCTCAAACTCTGGCCTCGACTGAACAAAATGAGGTCCCAAGAGTGGTTACTTCTGG
GGAACAAGAAGCTATTTTAAGAGGAAATGCTGCTGATGCAGAGTCTTTCAGACAGAGGTTTAGGTGGTTT
TGTTACTCAGAAGTAGCTGGACCCAGGAAAGCTCTGAGTCAACTCTGGGAGCTCTGCAATCAGTGGCTGA
GACCAGACATTCACACGAAAGAACAGATTTTAGAGCTTCTGGTGTTTGAGCAGTTCCTGACCATTTTGCC
TGGGGAGATCAGGATTTGGGTAAAGTCACAACATCCTGAGAGTAGTGAGGAAGTGGTGACCCTAATAGAA
GATTTGACCCAGATGCTTGAAGAAAAAGATCCAGTCTCTCAAGATTCTACTGTTTCCCAAGAGGAGAACT
CAAAAGAGGATAAAATGGTCACTGTTTGTCCCAATACTGAGTCCTGTGAATCTATAACATTGAAGGATGT
AGCTGTGAACTTTTCAAGAGGAGAGTGGAAGAAGCTGGAGCCTTTTCAAAAGGAGCTATATAAGGAAGTG
CTACTGGAAAACCTCAGGAACCTAGAATTTCTGGACTTTCCAGTTTCAAAATTAGAGTTGATTTCCCAGC
TAAAGTGGGTTGAATTGCCATGGCTGCTGGAAGAAGTCTCAAAAAGCTCCCGACTAGGAAGTGTGATTTG
CCCAACTTTCTTGTACAAAGTGGTTGATATCGGTAAGCCTATCCCTAACCCTCTCCTCGGTCTCGATTCT
ACGTAGTAATGAACTAGTCCGTAACTTGAAAGTATTTCGATTTCTTGGCTTTATATATCTTGTGGAAAGG
ACGAACTAATGTCAGATACCACCTCCTC
