>Addgene plasmid #144720 | TFORF3244 | depositor partial sequence | sequence record 286276 | Barcode
ACTAATGTCAGATACCACCTCCTC
